Addgene plasmid #210979: pNLF1-C_CCT5:1-541
Purpose: Mammalian expression of full-length human CCT5. C-terminal NanoLuc luciferase tag.
Depositing lab: Cheryl Arrowsmith. Depositing organization: University of Toronto. Publication: A Target Class Ligandability Evaluation of WD40 Repeat-Containing Proteins. Ackloo S, Li F, Szewczyk M, Seitova A, Loppnau P, Zeng H, Xu J, Ahmad S, Arnautova YA, Baghaie AJ, Beldar S, Bolotokova A, Centrella PA, Chau I, Clark MA, Cuozzo JW, Dehghani-Tafti S, Disch JS, Dong A, Dumas A, Feng JA, Ghiabi P, Gibson E, Gilmer J, Goldman B, Green SR, Guie MA, Guilinger JP, Harms N, Herasymenko O, Houliston S, Hutchinson A, Kearnes S, Keefe AD, Kimani SW, Kramer T, Kutera M, Kwak HA, Lento C, Li Y, Liu J, Loup J, Machado RAC, Mulhern CJ, Perveen S, Righetto GL, Riley P, Shrestha S, Sigel EA, Silva M, Sintchak MD, Slakman BL, Taylor RD, Thompson J, Torng W, Underkoffler C, von Rechenberg M, Walsh RT, Watson I, Wilson DJ, Wolf E, Yadav M, Yazdi AK, Zhang J, Zhang Y, Santhakumar V, Edwards AM, Barsyte-Lovejoy D, Schapira M, Brown PJ, Halabelian L, Arrowsmith CH. J Med Chem. 2025 Jan 23;68(2):1092-1112. doi: 10.1021/acs.jmedchem.4c02010. Epub 2024 Nov 4. PubMed 39495097.
Backbone
  Vector backbone: pNLF1-C
  Backbone manufacturer: Promega
  Vector type: Mammalian Expression
  Selectable markers: Hygromycin
Growth in bacteria
  Bacterial resistance: Ampicillin, 100 μg/mL
  Growth temperature: 37°C
  Growth strain: DH5alpha
  Copy number: High Copy
Gene/Insert
  Gene/Insert name: CCT5:M1-E541
  Species: H. sapiens (human)
  Insert size (bp): 1623
  Mutation: wild type
  Entrez Gene: CCT5 (a.k.a. CCT-epsilon, CCTE, HEL-S-69, PNAS-102, TCP-1-epsilon)
  Promoter: CMV
  Tag / fusion protein: NanoLuc luciferase (C terminal on insert)
  Cloning method: Ligation Independent Cloning
  Sequencing primers: 5′ ttacagctcttaaggctagag; 3′ agccggctgtctgtcgccag
Resource information
  A portion of this plasmid was derived from a plasmid made by: Mammalian Gene Collection (BC035499)
Terms and licenses: Academic/Nonprofit Terms; Industry Terms: Not Available to Industry
Depositor comments: 5' Cloning Site: EcoR1 (not destroyed), 3' Cloning Site: Xba1 (not destroyed). C terminal tag: srfgpnscrralgssgvftledfvgdwrqtagynldqvleqggvsslfqnlgvsvtpiqrivlsgenglkidihviipyeglsgdqmgqiekifkvvypvddhhfkvilhygtlvidgvtpnmidyfgrpyegiavfdgkkitvtgtlwngnkiiderlinpdgsllfrvtingvtgwrlcerila.
How to cite: pNLF1-C_CCT5:1-541 was a gift from Cheryl Arrowsmith (Addgene plasmid # 210979 ; http://n2t.net/addgene:210979 ; RRID:Addgene_210979)
