[The description below was written by a language model from this plasmid's Addgene catalogue record and pLannotate feature annotations shown in this document.]
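Description:
pNLF1-C_CCT5:1-541 is a mammalian expression plasmid built on the Promega pNLF1-C backbone, carrying full-length, wild-type human CCT5 (residues M1 to E541, a 1,623 bp open reading frame derived from a Mammalian Gene Collection clone) fused at its C terminus to NanoLuc luciferase. CCT5 encodes the epsilon subunit of the TCP-1/CCT chaperonin. The insert was introduced by ligation-independent cloning between EcoRI and XbaI sites, both of which are retained. The sequenced plasmid is about 7.6 kb. In bacteria it is maintained at high copy through a ColE1/pUC-type origin with ampicillin selection via β-lactamase. A ColE1 cer site is also present, which helps keep the plasmid monomeric.

Expression of the fusion is driven by the human CMV immediate-early enhancer and promoter, followed by a chimeric β-globin/immunoglobulin intron that generally improves mRNA processing and expression. A T7 promoter lies just upstream of the coding sequence and could support in vitro transcription. The CCT5 reading frame runs through a short linker into the human codon-optimized NanoLuc sequence, and an SV40 polyadenylation signal is annotated downstream of the cassette. A separate cassette, with the SV40 enhancer/early promoter driving the hygromycin phosphotransferase gene and a synthetic poly(A) signal, allows hygromycin selection of stably transfected mammalian cells. Several short annotated fragments (SET1, T7 terminator, large T antigen, M13 ori, bom, tnpA) appear to be partial matches within backbone sequence rather than functional elements.

The small, bright NanoLuc tag makes constructs of this type suitable for luminescence-based detection of the tagged protein in cells, including energy-transfer assays. The record itself states only mammalian expression of C-terminally NanoLuc-tagged CCT5, deposited in connection with a study of the ligandability of WD40 repeat proteins.
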