Features (pLannotate 1.2.2; 20 found; start..end, strand, type, name):
    140..517     +  enhancer       CMV enhancer: human cytomegalovirus immediate early enhancer
    519..718     +  promoter       CMV promoter: human cytomegalovirus (CMV) immediate early promoter
    857..989     +  intron         chimeric intron: chimera between introns from human β-globin and immunoglobulin heavy chain genes
   1033..1051    +  promoter       T7 promoter: promoter for bacteriophage T7 RNA polymerase
   1085..2707    +  CDS            CCT5: TCPE_HUMAN - Also known as CCTE, KIAA0098 From Homo sapiens (Human).
   2756..3268    +  CDS            Nluc: NanoLuc® luciferase human codon-optimized
   3301..3350    +  CDS            SET1 (fragment): solubility-enhancement tag derived from T7 phage gene 10B
   3358..3377    +  terminator     T7 terminator (fragment): transcription terminator for bacteriophage T7 RNA polymerase
   3399..3520    -  polyA_signal   SV40 poly(A) signal: SV40 polyadenylation signal
   3543..3611    -  CDS            large T antigen (fragment): large T antigen from SV40 (simian virus 40)
   3616..3648    +  rep_origin     M13 ori (fragment): M13 bacteriophage origin of replication; arrow indicates direction of (+) strand synthesis
   3649..3700    -  misc_feature   bom (fragment): basis of mobility region from pBR322
   3765..4122    +  promoter       SV40 promoter: SV40 enhancer and early promoter
   4153..5175    +  CDS            hph: KHYB_ECOLX - Experimental evidence at protein level: Swiss-Prot protein existence level 1. The aminoglycoside phosphotransferases achieve inactivation of their antibiotic substrates by phosphorylation. Only phosphorylates hygromycin and closely related compounds such as demethyl analogs and destomycin. From Escherichia coli.
   5214..5262    +  polyA_signal   poly(A) signal: synthetic polyadenylation signal
   5283..5375    -  CDS            tnpA (fragment): TN5P_ECOLX - Also known as tnp. Experimental evidence at protein level: Swiss-Prot protein existence level 1. Mediates transposition of transposon Tn5 by a 'cut and paste' mechanism. First, the monomeric transposase binds the 19 bp inverted DNA repeats flanking the transposon. Then, dimerization of the DNA- bound transposase creates a synaptic DNA complex. After nicking of the first DNA strand, excision of the transposon proceeds through a series of intermediates. The transposase then mediates the insertion of the transposon at a new site by strand transfer. The activity of the wild- type tran
   5418..5522    +  promoter       AmpR promoter: bla
   5523..6383    +  CDS            AmpR: β-lactamase; bla; confers resistance to ampicillin, carbenicillin, and related antibiotics
   6541..7129    -  rep_origin     ori: high-copy-number ColE1/pMB1/pBR322/pUC origin of replication
   7245..7528    +  misc_feature   cer region: ColE1-derived recombination site that helps to maintain plasmids as monomers
>Addgene plasmid #210979 | pNLF1-C_CCT5:1-541 | addgene full sequence | sequence record 423319 | Addgene NGS Result
TCAATATTGGCCATTAGCCATATTATTCATTGGTTATATAGCATAAATCAATATTGGCTATTGGCCATTG
CATACGTTGTATCTATATCATAATATGTACATTTATATTGGCTCATGTCCAATATGACCGCCATGTTGGC
ATTGATTATTGACTAGTTATTAATAGTAATCAATTACGGGGTCATTAGTTCATAGCCCATATATGGAGTT
CCGCGTTACATAACTTACGGTAAATGGCCCGCCTGGCTGACCGCCCAACGACCCCCGCCCATTGACGTCA
ATAATGACGTATGTTCCCATAGTAACGCCAATAGGGACTTTCCATTGACGTCAATGGGTGGAGTATTTAC
GGTAAACTGCCCACTTGGCAGTACATCAAGTGTATCATATGCCAAGTCCGCCCCCTATTGACGTCAATGA
CGGTAAATGGCCCGCCTGGCATTATGCCCAGTACATGACCTTACGGGACTTTCCTACTTGGCAGTACATC
TACGTATTAGTCATCGCTATTACCATGGTGATGCGGTTTTGGCAGTACACCAATGGGCGTGGATAGCGGT
TTGACTCACGGGGATTTCCAAGTCTCCACCCCATTGACGTCAATGGGAGTTTGTTTTGGCACCAAAATCA
ACGGGACTTTCCAAAATGTCGTAATAACCCCGCCCCGTTGACGCAAATGGGCGGTAGGCGTGTACGGTGG
GAGGTCTATATAAGCAGAGCTGGTTTAGTGAACCGTCAGATCACTAGAAGCTTTATTGCGGTAGTTTATC
ACAGTTAAATTGCTAACGCAGTCAGTGCTTCTGACACAACAGTCTCGAACTTAAGCTGCAGAAGTTGGTC
GTGAGGCACTGGGCAGGTAAGTATCAAGGTTACAAGACAGGTTTAAGGAGACCAATAGAAACTGGGCTTG
TCGAGACAGAGAAGACTCTTGCGTTTCTGATAGGCACCTATTGGTCTTACTGACATCCACTTTGCCTTTC
TCTCCACAGGTGTCCACTCCCAGTTCAATTACAGCTCTTAAGGCTAGAGTATTAATACGACTCACTATAG
GGCTAGCAAAGCGATCGCTTCCGAATTCGCCACCATGGCGTCCATGGGGACCCTCGCCTTCGATGAATAT
GGGCGCCCTTTCCTCATCATCAAGGATCAGGACCGCAAGTCCCGTCTTATGGGACTTGAGGCCCTCAAGT
CTCATATAATGGCAGCAAAGGCTGTAGCAAATACAATGAGAACATCACTTGGACCAAATGGGCTTGATAA
GATGATGGTGGATAAGGATGGGGATGTGACTGTAACTAATGATGGGGCCACCATCTTAAGCATGATGGAT
GTTGATCATCAGATTGCCAAGCTGATGGTGGAACTGTCCAAGTCTCAGGATGATGAAATTGGAGATGGAA
CCACAGGAGTGGTTGTCCTGGCTGGTGCCTTGTTAGAAGAAGCGGAGCAATTGCTAGACCGAGGCATTCA
CCCAATCAGAATAGCCGATGGCTATGAGCAGGCTGCTCGCGTTGCTATTGAACACCTGGACAAGATCAGC
GATAGCGTCCTTGTTGACATAAAGGACACCGAACCCCTGATTCAGACAGCAAAAACCACGCTGGGCTCCA
AAGTGGTCAACAGTTGTCACCGACAGATGGCTGAGATTGCTGTGAATGCCGTCCTCACTGTAGCAGATAT
GGAGCGGAGAGACGTTGACTTTGAGCTTATCAAAGTAGAAGGCAAAGTGGGCGGCAGGCTGGAGGACACT
AAACTGATTAAGGGCGTGATTGTGGACAAGGATTTCAGTCACCCACAGATGCCAAAAAAAGTGGAAGATG
CGAAGATTGCAATTCTCACATGTCCATTTGAACCACCCAAACCAAAAACAAAGCATAAGCTGGATGTGAC
CTCTGTCGAAGATTATAAAGCCCTTCAGAAATACGAAAAGGAGAAATTTGAAGAGATGATTCAACAAATT
AAAGAGACTGGTGCTAACCTAGCAATTTGTCAGTGGGGCTTTGATGATGAAGCAAATCACTTACTTCTTC
AGAACAACTTGCCTGCGGTTCGCTGGGTAGGAGGACCTGAAATTGAGCTGATTGCCATCGCAACAGGAGG
GCGGATCGTCCCCAGGTTCTCAGAGCTCACAGCCGAGAAGCTGGGCTTTGCTGGTCTTGTACAGGAGATC
TCATTTGGGACAACTAAGGATAAAATGCTGGTCATCGAGCAGTGTAAGAACTCCAGAGCTGTAACCATTT
TTATTAGAGGAGGAAATAAGATGATCATTGAGGAGGCGAAACGATCCCTTCACGATGCTTTGTGTGTCAT
CCGGAACCTCATCCGCGATAATCGTGTGGTGTATGGAGGAGGGGCTGCTGAGATATCCTGTGCCCTGGCA
GTTAGCCAAGAGGCGGATAAGTGCCCCACCTTAGAACAGTATGCCATGAGAGCGTTTGCCGACGCACTGG
AGGTCATCCCCATGGCCCTCTCTGAAAACAGTGGCATGAATCCCATCCAGACTATGACCGAAGTCCGAGC
CAGACAGGTGAAGGAGATGAACCCTGCTCTTGGCATCGACTGTTTGCACAAGGGGACAAATGATATGAAG
CAACAGCATGTCATAGAAACCTTGATTGGCAAAAAGCAACAGATATCTCTTGCAACACAAATGGTTAGAA
TGATTTTGAAGATTGATGACATTCGTAAGCCTGGAGAATCTGAAGAATCTAGATTTGGGCCCAATTCCTG
CAGGCGAGCTCTCGGCTCGAGCGGCGTCTTCACACTCGAAGATTTCGTTGGGGACTGGCGACAGACAGCC
GGCTACAACCTGGACCAAGTCCTTGAACAGGGAGGTGTGTCCAGTTTGTTTCAGAATCTCGGGGTGTCCG
TAACTCCGATCCAAAGGATTGTCCTGAGCGGTGAAAATGGGCTGAAGATCGACATCCATGTCATCATCCC
GTATGAAGGTCTGAGCGGCGACCAAATGGGCCAGATCGAAAAAATTTTTAAGGTGGTGTACCCTGTGGAT
GATCATCACTTTAAGGTGATCCTGCACTATGGCACACTGGTAATCGACGGGGTTACGCCGAACATGATCG
ACTATTTCGGACGGCCGTATGAAGGCATCGCCGTGTTCGACGGCAAAAAGATCACTGTAACAGGGACCCT
GTGGAACGGCAACAAAATTATCGACGAGCGCCTGATCAACCCCGACGGCTCCCTGCTGTTCCGAGTAACC
ATCAACGGAGTGACCGGCTGGCGGCTGTGCGAACGCATTCTGGCGTAAGGCCGCGACTCTAGGGCATGCA
AGCTGATCCGGCTGCTAACAAAGCCCGAAAGGAAGCTGAGTTGGCTGCTGCCACCGCTGAGCAATAACTA
GCATAACCCCTTGGGGCGGCCGCTTCGAGCAGACATGATAAGATACATTGATGAGTTTGGACAAACCACA
ACTAGAATGCAGTGAAAAAAATGCTTTATTTGTGAAATTTGTGATGCTATTGCTTTATTTGTAACCATTA
TAAGCTGCAATAAACAAGTTAACAACAACAATTGCATTCATTTTATGTTTCAGGTTCAGGGGGAGATGTG
GGAGGTTTTTTTAAGCAAGTAAAACCTCTACAAATGTGGTAAAATCGAATTTTAACAAAATATTAACGCT
TACAATTTCCTGATGCGGTATTTTCTCCTTACGCATCTGTGCGGTATTTCACACCGCATACGCGGATCTG
CGCAGCACCATGGCCTGAAATAACCTCTGAAAGAGGAACTTGGTTAGGTACCTTCTGAGGCGGAAAGAAC
CAGCTGTGGAATGTGTGTCAGTTAGGGTGTGGAAAGTCCCCAGGCTCCCCAGCAGGCAGAAGTATGCAAA
GCATGCATCTCAATTAGTCAGCAACCAGGTGTGGAAAGTCCCCAGGCTCCCCAGCAGGCAGAAGTATGCA
AAGCATGCATCTCAATTAGTCAGCAACCATAGTCCCGCCCCTAACTCCGCCCATCCCGCCCCTAACTCCG
CCCAGTTCCGCCCATTCTCCGCCCCATGGCTGACTAATTTTTTTTATTTATGCAGAGGCCGAGGCCGCCT
CGGCCTCTGAGCTATTCCAGAAGTAGTGAGGAGGCTTTTTTGGAGGCCTAGGCTTTTGCAAAAAGCTCGA
TTCTTCTGACACTAGCGCCACCATGAAGAAGCCCGAACTCACCGCTACCAGCGTTGAAAAATTTCTCATC
GAGAAGTTCGACAGTGTGAGCGACCTGATGCAGTTGTCGGAGGGCGAAGAGAGCCGAGCCTTCAGCTTCG
ATGTCGGCGGACGCGGCTATGTACTGCGGGTGAATAGCTGCGCTGATGGCTTCTACAAAGACCGCTACGT
GTACCGCCACTTCGCCAGCGCTGCACTACCCATCCCCGAAGTGTTGGACATCGGCGAGTTCAGCGAGAGC
CTGACATACTGCATCAGTAGACGCGCCCAAGGCGTTACTCTCCAAGACCTCCCCGAAACAGAGCTGCCTG
CTGTGTTACAGCCTGTCGCCGAAGCTATGGATGCTATTGCCGCCGCCGACCTCAGTCAAACCAGCGGCTT
CGGCCCATTCGGGCCCCAAGGCATCGGCCAGTACACAACCTGGCGGGATTTCATTTGCGCCATTGCTGAT
CCCCATGTCTACCACTGGCAGACCGTGATGGACGACACCGTGTCCGCCAGCGTAGCTCAAGCCCTGGACG
AACTGATGCTGTGGGCCGAAGACTGTCCCGAGGTGCGCCACCTCGTCCATGCCGACTTCGGCAGCAACAA
CGTCCTGACCGACAACGGCCGCATCACCGCCGTAATCGACTGGTCCGAAGCTATGTTCGGGGACAGTCAG
TACGAGGTGGCCAACATCTTCTTCTGGCGGCCCTGGCTGGCTTGCATGGAGCAGCAGACTCGCTACTTCG
AGCGCCGGCATCCCGAGCTGGCCGGCAGCCCTCGTCTGCGAGCCTACATGCTGCGCATCGGCCTGGATCA
GCTCTACCAGAGCCTCGTGGACGGCAACTTCGACGATGCTGCCTGGGCTCAAGGCCGCTGCGATGCCATC
GTCCGCAGCGGGGCCGGCACCGTCGGTCGCACACAAATCGCTCGCCGGAGCGCAGCCGTATGGACCGACG
GCTGCGTCGAGGTGCTGGCCGACAGCGGCAACCGCCGGCCCAGTACACGACCGCGCGCTAAGGAGGTAGG
TCGAGTTTAGACTCTAGCCATCACGATGGCCGCAATAAAATATCTTTATTTTCATTACATCTGTGTGTTG
GTTTTTTGTGTGAATCGATAGCGATAAGGATCCTCTTTGCGCTTGCGTTTTCCCTTGTCCAGATAGCCCA
GTAGCTGACATTCATCCGGGGTCAGCACCGTTTCTGCGGACTGGCTTTCTACGTAATGGTTTCTTAGACG
TCAGGTGGCACTTTTCGGGGAAATGTGCGCGGAACCCCTATTTGTTTATTTTTCTAAATACATTCAAATA
TGTATCCGCTCATGAGACAATAACCCTGATAAATGCTTCAATAATATTGAAAAAGGAAGAGTATGAGTAT
TCAACATTTCCGTGTCGCCCTTATTCCCTTTTTTGCGGCATTTTGCCTTCCTGTTTTTGCTCACCCAGAA
ACGCTGGTGAAAGTAAAAGATGCTGAAGATCAGTTGGGTGCACGAGTGGGTTACATCGAACTGGATCTCA
ACAGCGGTAAGATCCTTGAGAGTTTTCGCCCCGAAGAACGTTTTCCAATGATGAGCACTTTCAAAGTTCT
GCTATGTGGCGCGGTATTATCCCGTATTGACGCCGGGCAAGAGCAACTCGGTCGCCGCATACACTATTCT
CAGAATGACTTGGTTGAGTACTCACCAGTCACAGAAAAGCATCTTACGGATGGCATGACAGTAAGAGAAT
TATGCAGTGCTGCCATAACCATGAGTGATAACACTGCGGCCAACTTACTTCTGACAACTATCGGAGGACC
GAAGGAGCTAACCGCTTTTTTGCACAACATGGGGGATCATGTAACTCGCCTTGATCGTTGGGAACCGGAG
CTGAATGAAGCCATACCAAACGACGAGCGTGACACCACGATGCCTGTAGCAATGGCAACAACGTTGCGCA
AACTATTAACTGGCGAACTACTTACTCTAGCTTCCCGGCAACAATTAATAGACTGGATGGAGGCGGATAA
AGTTGCAGGACCACTTCTGCGCTCGGCCCTTCCGGCTGGCTGGTTTATTGCTGATAAATCTGGAGCCGGT
GAGCGTGGGTCTCGCGGTATCATTGCAGCACTGGGGCCAGATGGTAAGCCCTCCCGTATCGTAGTTATCT
ACACGACGGGGAGTCAGGCAACTATGGATGAACGAAATAGACAGATCGCTGAGATAGGTGCCTCACTGAT
TAAGCATTGGTAATTCGAAATGACCGACCAAGCGACGCCCAACCGGTATCAGCTCACTCAAAGGCGGTAA
TACGGTTATCCACAGAATCAGGGGATAACGCAGGAAAGAACATGTGAGCAAAAGGCCAGCAAAAGGCCAG
GAACCGTAAAAAGGCCGCGTTGCTGGCGTTTTTCCATAGGCTCCGCCCCCCTGACGAGCATCACAAAAAT
CGACGCTCAAGTCAGAGGTGGCGAAACCCGACAGGACTATAAAGATACCAGGCGTTTCCCCCTGGAAGCT
CCCTCGTGCGCTCTCCTGTTCCGACCCTGCCGCTTACCGGATACCTGTCCGCCTTTCTCCCTTCGGGAAG
CGTGGCGCTTTCTCATAGCTCACGCTGTAGGTATCTCAGTTCGGTGTAGGTCGTTCGCTCCAAGCTGGGC
TGTGTGCACGAACCCCCCGTTCAGCCCGACCGCTGCGCCTTATCCGGTAACTATCGTCTTGAGTCCAACC
CGGTAAGACACGACTTATCGCCACTGGCAGCAGCCACTGGTAACAGGATTAGCAGAGCGAGGTATGTAGG
CGGTGCTACAGAGTTCTTGAAGTGGTGGCCTAACTACGGCTACACTAGAAGGACAGTATTTGGTATCTGC
GCTCTGCTGAAGCCAGTTACCTTCGGAAAAAGAGTTGGTAGCTCTTGATCCGGCAAACAAACCACCGCTG
GTAGCGGTGGTTTTTTTGTTTGCAAGCAGCAGATTACGCGCAGAAAAAAAGGATTTCAAGAAGATCCTTT
GATCTTTTCTACGGGGTCTGACGCTCAGTGGAACGAAAACTCACGTTAAGGGATTTTGGTCATGAGATTA
TCAAAAAGGATCTTCACCTAGATCCTTTTATAGTCCGGAAATACAGGAACGCACGCTGGATGGCCCTTCG
CTGGGATGGTGAAACCATGAAAAATGGCAGCTTCAGTGGATTAAGTGGGGGTAATGTGGCCTGTACCCTC
TGGTTGCATAGGTATTCATACGGTTAAAATTTATCAGGCGCGATTGCGGCAGTTTTTCGGGTGGTTTGTT
GCCATTTTTACCTGTCTGCTGCCGTGATCGCGCTGAACGCGTTTTAGCGGTGCGTACAATTAAGGGATTA
TGGTAAATCCACTTACTGTCTGCCCTCGTAGCCATCGAGATAAACCGCAGTACTCCGGCCACGATGCGTC
CGGCGTAGAGGATCGAGATCT
