>Addgene plasmid #210979 | pNLF1-C_CCT5:1-541 | depositor partial sequence | sequence record 411438 | Insert sequence
ATGGCGTCCATGGGGACCCTCGCCTTCGATGAATATGGGCGCCCTTTCCTCATCATCAAGGATCAGGACC
GCAAGTCCCGTCTTATGGGACTTGAGGCCCTCAAGTCTCATATAATGGCAGCAAAGGCTGTAGCAAATAC
AATGAGAACATCACTTGGACCAAATGGGCTTGATAAGATGATGGTGGATAAGGATGGGGATGTGACTGTA
ACTAATGATGGGGCCACCATCTTAAGCATGATGGATGTTGATCATCAGATTGCCAAGCTGATGGTGGAAC
TGTCCAAGTCTCAGGATGATGAAATTGGAGATGGAACCACAGGAGTGGTTGTCCTGGCTGGTGCCTTGTT
AGAAGAAGCGGAGCAATTGCTAGACCGAGGCATTCACCCAATCAGAATAGCCGATGGCTATGAGCAGGCT
GCTCGCGTTGCTATTGAACACCTGGACAAGATCAGCGATAGCGTCCTTGTTGACATAAAGGACACCGAAC
CCCTGATTCAGACAGCAAAAACCACGCTGGGCTCCAAAGTGGTCAACAGTTGTCACCGACAGATGGCTGA
GATTGCTGTGAATGCCGTCCTCACTGTAGCAGATATGGAGCGGAGAGACGTTGACTTTGAGCTTATCAAA
GTAGAAGGCAAAGTGGGCGGCAGGCTGGAGGACACTAAACTGATTAAGGGCGTGATTGTGGACAAGGATT
TCAGTCACCCACAGATGCCAAAAAAAGTGGAAGATGCGAAGATTGCAATTCTCACATGTCCATTTGAACC
ACCCAAACCAAAAACAAAGCATAAGCTGGATGTGACCTCTGTCGAAGATTATAAAGCCCTTCAGAAATAC
GAAAAGGAGAAATTTGAAGAGATGATTCAACAAATTAAAGAGACTGGTGCTAACCTAGCAATTTGTCAGT
GGGGCTTTGATGATGAAGCAAATCACTTACTTCTTCAGAACAACTTGCCTGCGGTTCGCTGGGTAGGAGG
ACCTGAAATTGAGCTGATTGCCATCGCAACAGGAGGGCGGATCGTCCCCAGGTTCTCAGAGCTCACAGCC
GAGAAGCTGGGCTTTGCTGGTCTTGTACAGGAGATCTCATTTGGGACAACTAAGGATAAAATGCTGGTCA
TCGAGCAGTGTAAGAACTCCAGAGCTGTAACCATTTTTATTAGAGGAGGAAATAAGATGATCATTGAGGA
GGCGAAACGATCCCTTCACGATGCTTTGTGTGTCATCCGGAACCTCATCCGCGATAATCGTGTGGTGTAT
GGAGGAGGGGCTGCTGAGATATCCTGTGCCCTGGCAGTTAGCCAAGAGGCGGATAAGTGCCCCACCTTAG
AACAGTATGCCATGAGAGCGTTTGCCGACGCACTGGAGGTCATCCCCATGGCCCTCTCTGAAAACAGTGG
CATGAATCCCATCCAGACTATGACCGAAGTCCGAGCCAGACAGGTGAAGGAGATGAACCCTGCTCTTGGC
ATCGACTGTTTGCACAAGGGGACAAATGATATGAAGCAACAGCATGTCATAGAAACCTTGATTGGCAAAA
AGCAACAGATATCTCTTGCAACACAAATGGTTAGAATGATTTTGAAGATTGATGACATTCGTAAGCCTGG
AGAATCTGAAGAA
